>Addgene plasmid #129271 | pBBR5pemIKpKan | depositor full sequence | sequence record 247918 | pBBR5pemIKpKan sequence 7309 bps
GCGGCCACCGGCTGGCTCGCTTCGCTCGGCCCGTGGACAACCCTGCTGGACAAGCTGATGGACAGGCTGC
GCCTGCCCACGAGCTTGACCACAGGGATTGCCCACCGGCTACCCAGCCTTCGACCACATACCCACCGGCT
CCAACTGCGCGGCCTGCGGCCTTGCCCCATCAATTTTTTTAATTTTCTCTGGGGAAAAGCCTCCGGCCTG
CGGCCTGCGCGCTTCGCTTGCCGGTTGGACACCAAGTGGAAGGCGGGTCAAGGCTCGCGCAGCGACCGCG
CAGCGGCTTGGCCTTGACGCGCCTGGAACGACCCAAGCCTATGCGAGTGGGGGCAGTCGAAAGGCGAAGC
CCGCCCGCCTGCCCCCCGAGCCTCACGGCGGCGAGTGCGGGGGTTCCAAGGGGGCAGCGCCACCTTGGGC
AAGGCCGAAGGCCGCGCAGTCGATCAACAAGCCCCGGAGGGGCCACTTTTTGCCGGAGGGGGAGCCGCGC
CGAAGGCGTGGGGGAACCCCGCAGGGGTGCCCTTCTTTGGGCACCAAAGAACTAGATATAGGGCGAAATG
CGAAAGACTTAAAAATCAACAACTTAAAAAAGGGGGGTACGCAACAGCTCATTGCGGCACCCCCCGCAAT
AGCTCATTGCGTAGGTTAAAGAAAATCTGTAATTGACTGCCACTTTTACGCAACGCATAATTGTTGTCGC
GCTGCCGAAAAGTTGCAGCTGATTGCGCATGGTGCCGCAACCGTGCGGCACCCCTACCGCATGGAGATAA
GCATGGCCACGCAGTCCAGAGAAATCGGCATTCAAGCCAAGAACAAGCCCGGTCACTGGGTGCAAACGGA
ACGCAAAGCGCATGAGGCGTGGGCCGGGCTTATTGCGAGGAAACCCACGGCGGCAATGCTGCTGCATCAC
CTCGTGGCGCAGATGGGCCACCAGAACGCCGTGGTGGTCAGCCAGAAGACACTTTCCAAGCTCATCGGAC
GTTCTTTGCGGACGGTCCAATACGCAGTCAAGGACTTGGTGGCCGAGCGCTGGATCTCCGTCGTGAAGCT
CAACGGCCCCGGCACCGTGTCGGCCTACGTGGTCAATGACCGCGTGGCGTGGGGCCAGCCCCGCGACCAG
TTGCGCCTGTCGGTGTTCAGTGCCGCCGTGGTGGTTGATCACGACGACCAGGACGAATCGCTGTTGGGGC
ATGGCGACCTGCGCCGCATCCCGACCCTGTATCCGGGCGAGCAGCAACTACCGACCGGCCCCGGCGAGGA
GCCGCCCAGCCAGCCCGGCATTCCGGGCATGGAACCAGACCTGCCAGCCTTGACCGAAACGGAGGAATGG
GAACGGCGCGGGCAGCAGCGCCTGCCGATGCCCGATGAGCCGTGTTTTCTGGACGATGGCGAGCCGTTGG
AGCCGCCGACACGGGTCACGCTGCCGCGCCGGTAGCACTTGGGTTGCGCAGCAACCCGTAAGTGCGCTGT
TCCAGACTATCGGCTGTAGCCGCCTCGCCGCCCTATACCTTGTCTGCCTCCCCGCGTTGCGTCGCGGTGC
ATGGAGCCGGGCCACCTCGACCTGAATGGAAGCCGGCGGCACCTCGCTAACGGATTCACCGTTTTTATCA
GGCTCTGGGAGGCAGAATAAATGATCATATCGTCAATTATTACCTCCACGGGGAGAGCCTGAGCAAACTG
GCCTCAGGCATTTGAGAAGCACACGGTCACACTGCTTCCGGTAGTCAATAAACCGGTAAACCAGCAATAG
ACATAAGCGGCTATTTAACGACCCTGCCCTGAACCGACGACCGGGTCGAATTTGCTTTCGAATTTCTGCC
ATTCATCCGCTTATTATCACTTATTCAGGCGTAGCAACCAGGCGTTTAAGGGCACCAATAACTGCCTTAA
AAAAATTACGCCCCGCCCTGCCACTCATCGCAGTACGGCCTATTGGTTAAAAAATGAGCTGATTTAACAA
AAATTTAACGCGAATTTTAACAAAATATTAACGCTTACAATTTCCATTCGCCATTCAGGCTGCGCAACTG
TTGGGAAGGGCGATCGGTGCGGGCCTCTTCGCTATTACGCCAGCTGGCGAAAGGGGGATGTGCTGCAAGG
CGATTAAGTTGGGTAACGCCAGGGTTTTCCCAGTCACGACGTTGTAAAACGACGGCCAGTGAGCGCGCGT
AATACGACTCACTATAGGGCGAATTGGAGCTCCCGGAATTGCCAGCTGGGGCGCCCTCTGGTAAGGTTGG
GAAGCCCTGCAAAGTAAACTGGATGGCTTTCTTGCCGCCAAGGATCTGATGGCGCAGGGGATCAAGATCT
GATCAAGAGACAGGATGAGGATCGTTTCGCTCTAGAACTAGTGGATCCCCCATCAACAAGTTTGTACAAA
AAAGCTGAACGAGAAACGTAAAATGATATAAATATCAATATATTAAATTAGATTTTGCATAAAAAACAGA
CTACATAATACTGTAAAACACAACATATCCAGTCACTATGGCGGCCGCATTAGGCACCCCAGGCTTTACA
CTTTATGCTTCCGGCTCGTATAATGTGTGGATTTTGAGTTAGGATCCGTCGAGATTTTCAGGAGCTAAGG
AAGCTAAAATGGAGAAAAAAATCACTGGATATACCACCGTTGATATATCCCAATGGCATCGTAAAGAACA
TTTTGAGGCATTTCAGTCAGTTGCTCAATGTACCTATAACCAGACCGTTCAGCTGGATATTACGGCCTTT
TTAAAGACCGTAAAGAAAAATAAGCACAAGTTTTATCCGGCCTTTATTCACATTCTTGCCCGCCTGATGA
ATGCTCATCCGGAATTCCGTATGGCAATGAAAGACGGTGAGCTGGTGATATGGGATAGTGTTCACCCTTG
TTACACCGTTTTCCATGAGCAAACTGAAACGTTTTCATCGCTCTGGAGTGAATACCACGACGATTTCCGG
CAGTTTCTACACATATATTCGCAAGATGTGGCGTGTTACGGTGAAAACCTGGCCTATTTCCCTAAAGGGT
TTATTGAGAATATGTTTTTCGTCTCAGCCAATCCCTGGGTGAGTTTCACCAGTTTTGATTTAAACGTGGC
CAATATGGACAACTTCTTCGCCCCCGTTTTCACCATGGGCAAATATTATACGCAAGGCGACAAGGTGCTG
ATGCCGCTGGCGATTCAGGTTCATCATGCCGTTTGTGATGGCTTCCATGTCGGCAGAATGCTTAATGAAT
TACAACAGTACTGCGATGAGTGGCAGGGCGGGGCGTAAAGATCTGGATCCGGCTTACTAAAAGCCAGATA
ACAGTATGCGTATTTGCGCGCTGATTTTTGCGGTATAAGAATATATACTGATATGTATACCCGAAGTATG
TCAAAAAGAGGTATGCTATGAAGCAGCGTATTACAGTGACAGTTGACAGCGACAGCTATCAGTTGCTCAA
GGCATATATGATGTCAATATCTCCGGTCTGGTAAGCACAACCATGCAGAATGAAGCCCGTCGTCTGCGTG
CCGAACGCTGGAAAGCGGAAAATCAGGAAGGGATGGCTGAGGTCGCCCGGTTTATTGAAATGAACGGCTC
TTTTGCTGACGAGAACAGGGGCTGGTGAAATGCAGTTTAAGGTTTACACCTATAAAAGAGAGAGCCGTTA
TCGTCTGTTTGTGGATGTACAGAGTGATATTATTGACACGCCCGGGCGACGGATGGTGATCCCCCTGGCC
AGTGCACGTCTGCTGTCAGATAAAGTCTCCCGTGAACTTTACCCGGTGGTGCATATCGGGGATGAAAGCT
GGCGCATGATGACCACCGATATGGCCAGTGTGCCGGTCTCCGTTATCGGGGAAGAAGTGGCTGATCTCAG
CCACCGCGAAAATGACATCAAAAACGCCATTAACCTGATGTTCTGGGGAATATAAATGTCAGGCTCCCTT
ATACACAGCCAGTCTGCAGGTCGACCATAGTGACTGGATATGTTGTGTTTTACAGTATTATGTAGTCTGT
TTTTTATGCAAAATCTAATTTAATATATTGATATTTATATCATTTTACGTTTCTCGTTCAGCTTTCTTGT
ACAAAGTGGTTGATGGGCTGCAGGAATTCGATTTTCGCTATAAGCGTATAAATGGAGGAATTATATTATA
CTTTAATATAACTTAACGAAAGAAGCCCATCATGCACACCACAAACCTTCGTAAAGTCGGTGGATCGATC
ATGCTGGCCGTTCCCCCCGCTTTCCTTGATCAGCTTCATCTTGAGGTCGGCGCAACGGTCGGCTTAGCCG
TCACAGACGGTCGTCTGGTCATTGAGCCAGTCCTACATCCTCAGTACACGCTGGATCAACTGCTGGCCGA
AGCGGAAGCCTCCGGGGCTTACCCGTTGCCGCCCGAGGAACGTGAATGGGTCGATGCTCCAGCAGTAGGA
CGCGAACTGATATGAAACGCGGCGATGTTTACATGGTCGATCTGGAGCCAACCGCCGGACACGAACAACG
CGGTCACCGTCCGGTGGTTGTTATCTCCAGTGAGCGATTCAATCGGCTTACCTCTTGTCCGGTGATCCTT
CCAATCACAAACGGCGGCGAGTTCGCCTCCCGCCTCGGGTTCGCTGTGGAATTACTAGGTACGATTACAA
CGGGCGTCGTTCGATGTGATCAACCACGTGCGCTCGACTTACTCGCTCGCAATGCCCGCAAAGTGGAAAG
CCTACCACCAAACATCTTGGCCGATGTCTTGGCAAAAGCTGTCACCATCTTCCAGTAATTTTTGGGGCAA
GTTCAGGCCACTGCAACCAATCACTAGTGAATTCGATATCAAGCTTATCGATACCGTCGACCTCGAGGGG
GGGCCCGGTACCCAGCTTTTGTTCCCTTTAGTGAGGGTTAATTGCGCGCTTGGCGTAATCATGGTCATAG
CTGTTTCCTGTGTGAAATTGTTATCCGCTCACAATTCCACACAACATACGAGCCGGAAGCATAAAGTGTA
AAGCCTGGGGTGCCTAATGAGTGAGCTAACTCACATTAATTGCGTTGCGCTCACTGCCCGCTTTCCAGTC
GGGAAACCTGTCGTGCCAGCTGCATTAATGAATCGGCCAACGCGCGGGGAGAGGCGGTTTGCGTATTGGG
CGCATGCATAAAAACTGTTGTAATTCATTAAGCATTCTGCCGACATGGAAGCCATCACAAACGGCATGAT
GAACCTGAATCGCCAGCGGCATCAGCACCTTGTCGCCTTGCGTATAATATTTGCCCATGGACGCACACCG
TGGAAACGGATGAAGGCACGAACCCAGTTGACATAAGCCTGTTCGGTTCGTAAACTGTAATGCAAGTAGC
GTATGCGCTCACGCAACTGGTCCAGAACCTTGACCGAACGCAGCGGTGGTAACGGCGCAGTGGCGGTTTT
CATGGCTTGTTATGACTGTTTTTTTGTACAGTCTATGCCTCGGGCATCCAAGCAGCAAGCGCGTTACGCC
GTGGGTCGATGTTTGATGTTATGGAGCAGCAACGATGTTACGCAGCAGCAACGATGTTACGCAGCAGGGC
AGTCGCCCTAAAACAAAGTTAGGTGGCTCAAGTATGGGCATCATTCGCACATGTAGGCTCGGCCCTGACC
AAGTCAAATCCATGCGGGCTGCTCTTGATCTTTTCGGTCGTGAGTTCGGAGACGTAGCCACCTACTCCCA
ACATCAGCCGGACTCCGATTACCTCGGGAACTTGCTCCGTAGTAAGACATTCATCGCGCTTGCTGCCTTC
GACCAAGAAGCGGTTGTTGGCGCTCTCGCGGCTTACGTTCTGCCCAAGTTTGAGCAGCCGCGTAGTGAGA
TCTATATCTATGATCTCGCAGTCTCCGGAGAGCACCGGAGGCAGGGCATTGCCACCGCGCTCATCAATCT
CCTCAAGCATGAGGCCAACGCGCTTGGTGCTTATGTGATCTACGTGCAAGCAGATTACGGTGACGATCCC
GCAGTGGCTCTCTATACAAAGTTGGGCATACGGGAAGAAGTGATGCACTTTGATATCGACCCAAGTACCG
CCACCTAACAATTCGTTCAAGCCGAGATCGGCTTCCCGGCCGCGGAGTTGTTCGGTAAATTGTCACAACG
CCGCAGGTGGCACTTTTCGGGGAAATGTGCGCGCCCGCGTTCCTGCTGGCGCTGGGCCTGTTTCTGGCGC
TGGACTTCCCGCTGTTCCGTCAGCAGCTTTTCGCCCACGGCCTTGATGATCGCGGCGGCCTTGGCCTGCA
TATCCCGATTCAACGGCCCCAGGGCGTCCAGAACGGGCTTCAGGCGCTCCCGAAGGTCTCGGGCCGTCTC
TTGGGCTTGATCGGCCTTCTTGCGCATCTCACGCGCTCCTGCGGCGGCCTGTAGGGCAGGCTCATACCCC
TGCCGAACCGCTTTTGTCAGCCGGTCGGCCACGGCTTCCGGCGTCTCAACGCGCTTTGAGATTCCCAGCT
TTTCGGCCAATCCCTGCGGTGCATAGGCGCGTGGCTCGACCGCTTGCGGGCTGATGGTGACGTGGCCCAC
TGGTGGCCGCTCCAGGGCCTCGTAGAACGCCTGAATGCGCGTGTGACGTGCCTTGCTGCCCTCGATGCCC
CGTTGCAGCCCTAGATCGGCCACAGCGGCCGCAAACGTGGTCTGGTCGCGGGTCATCTGCGCTTTGTTGC
CGATGAACTCCTTGGCCGACAGCCTGCCGTCCTGCGTCAGCGGCACCACGAACGCGGTCATGTGCGGGCT
GGTTTCGTCACGGTGGATGCTGGCCGTCACGATGCGATCCGCCCCGTACTTGTCCGCCAGCCACTTGTGC
GCCTTCTCGAAGAACGCCGCCTGCTGTTCTTGGCTGGCCGACTTCCACCATTCCGGGCTGGCCGTCATGA
CGTACTCGACCGCCAACACAGCGTCCTTGCGCCGCTTCTCTGGCAGCAACTCGCGCAGTCGGCCCATCGC
TTCATCGGTGCTGCTGGCCGCCCAGTGCTCGTTCTCTGGCGTCCTGCTGGCGTCAGCGTTGGGCGTCTCG
CGCTCGCGGTAGGCGTGCTTGAGACTGGCCGCCACGTTGCCCATTTTCGCCAGCTTCTTGCATCGCATGA
TCGCGTATGCCGCCATGCCTGCCCCTCCCTTTTGGTGTCCAACCGGCTCGACGGGGGCAGCGCAAGGCGG
TGCCTCCGGCGGGCCACTCAATGCTTGAGTATACTCACTAGACTTTGCTTCGCAAAGTCGTGACCGCCTA
CGGCGGCTGCGGCGCCCTACGGGCTTGCTCTCCGGGCTTCGCCCTGCGCGGTCGCTGCGCTCCCTTGCCA
GCCCGTGGATATGTGGACGATGGCCGCGA
Features (pLannotate 1.2.2; 28 found; start..end, strand, type, name):
      1..772     +  rep_origin     pBBR1 oriV: replication origin of the broad-host-range plasmid pBBR1 from Bordetella bronchiseptica; requires the pBBR1 Rep protein for replication
    773..1435    +  CDS            pBBR1 Rep: replication protein for the broad-host-range plasmid pBBR1 from Bordetella bronchiseptica
   1496..1565    +  CDS            TcR (fragment): tetracycline efflux protein; tet; confers resistance to tetracycline
   1895..1926    -  CDS            CmR (fragment): chloramphenicol acetyltransferase confers resistance to chloramphenicol
   1926..2003    +  rep_origin     M13 ori (fragment): M13 bacteriophage origin of replication; arrow indicates direction of (+) strand synthesis
   2007..2162    -  CDS            lacZα (fragment): LacZα fragment of β-galactosidase; lacZ fragment
   2170..2188    +  promoter       T7 promoter: promoter for bacteriophage T7 RNA polymerase
   2178..2309    +  CDS            tnpA (fragment): TN5P_ECOLX - Also known as tnp. Experimental evidence at protein level: Swiss-Prot protein existence level 1. Mediates transposition of transposon Tn5 by a 'cut and paste' mechanism. First, the monomeric transposase binds the 19 bp inverted DNA repeats flanking the transposon. Then, dimerization of the DNA- bound transposase creates a synaptic DNA complex. After nicking of the first DNA strand, excision of the transposon proceeds through a series of intermediates. The transposase then mediates the insertion of the transposon at a new site by strand transfer. The activity of the wild- type tran
   2338..2361    +  misc_feature   MCS (fragment): pBluescript multiple cloning site
   2366..2490    +  protein_bind   attR1: mutant version of attR; recombination site for the Gateway® LR reaction LR Clonase™
   2515..2545    +  promoter       lac UV5 promoter: E. coli lac promoter with an "up" mutation
   2569..2598    +  promoter       cat promoter (fragment): promoter of the E. coli cat gene encoding chloramphenicol acetyltransferase
   2599..3258    +  CDS            CmR: chloramphenicol acetyltransferase; cat; confers resistance to chloramphenicol
   3437..3595    +  CDS            ccdA (fragment): CCDA_ECO57 - Also known as H, letA. Experimental evidence at protein level: Swiss-Prot protein existence level 1. Antitoxin component of a type II toxin-antitoxin (TA) system which inhibits the post-segregational killing (PSK) of plasmid-free cells, also referred to as a plasmid addiction system. Binds to and blocks the activity of CcdB; will also remove bound CcdB protein from the CcdB-GyrA complex by forming a CcdA-CcdB complex, a process termed rejuvenation. Functions as a transcriptional corepressor for the ccdAB operon, repression also requires CcdB (By similarity). From Escherichia coli
   3600..3902    +  CDS            ccdB: CCDB_ECOLI - Also known as G, letB, letD. Experimental evidence at protein level: Swiss-Prot protein existence level 1. Toxic component of a type II toxin-antitoxin (TA) system, functioning in plasmid maintainence. Responsible for the post- segregational killing (PSK) of plasmid-free cells, also referred to as a plasmid addiction system. Half-life of over 2 hours. Cell killing by CcdB is accompanied by filamentation, defects in chromosome and plasmid segregation, defects in cell division, formation of anucleate cells, decreased DNA synthesis and plasmid loss. Interferes with the activity of DN
   3946..4070    -  protein_bind   attR2: mutant version of attR; recombination site for the Gateway® LR reaction LR Clonase™
   4075..4092    +  misc_feature   MCS (fragment): pBluescript multiple cloning site
   4162..4422    +  CDS            pemI: PEMI_ECOLX - Experimental evidence at protein level: Swiss-Prot protein existence level 1. Antitoxin component of a type II toxin-antitoxin (TA) system. Labile antitoxin that binds to its cognate PemK endoribonuclease toxin and neutralizes its activity. Responsible for the stable maintenance of the plasmid during cell division. Both PemI and PemK proteins bind to the promoter region of the pem operon to autoregulate their synthesis. From Escherichia coli.
   4407..4739    +  CDS            pemK (fragment): PEMK_ECOLX - Experimental evidence at protein level: Swiss-Prot protein existence level 1. Toxic component of a type II toxin-antitoxin (TA) system. Probably functions as an endoribonuclease. Responsible for the stable maintenance of the plasmid during cell division by postsegregational killing of plasmid-less daughter cells. Neutralized by coexpression with cognate antitoxin PemI. Both PemI and PemK proteins bind to the promoter region of the pem operon to autoregulate their synthesis. From Escherichia coli.
   4789..4842    +  misc_feature   MCS (fragment): pBluescript multiple cloning site
   4855..4873    -  promoter       T3 promoter: promoter for bacteriophage T3 RNA polymerase
   4918..4934    -  protein_bind   lac operator: The lac repressor binds to the lac operator to inhibit transcription in E. coli. This inhibition can be relieved by adding lactose or isopropyl-β-D-thiogalactopyranoside (IPTG). lac repressor encoded by lacI
   4942..4972    -  promoter       lac promoter: promoter for the E. coli lac operon
   4987..5008    -  protein_bind   CAP binding site: CAP binding activates transcription in the presence of cAMP. E. coli catabolite activator protein
   5021..5113    -  CDS            lacI (fragment): lac repressor; lacI; The lac repressor binds to the lac operator to inhibit transcription in E. coli. This inhibition can be relieved by adding lactose or isopropyl-β-D-thiogalactopyranoside (IPTG).
   5124..5240    -  CDS            CmR (fragment): chloramphenicol acetyltransferase; cat; confers resistance to chloramphenicol
   5278..5306    +  promoter       Pc promoter: intI1 (promoter lies within the coding sequence); class 1 integron promoter
   5495..6028    +  CDS            GmR: gentamycin acetyltransferase; aacC1; confers resistance to gentamycin
