>Addgene plasmid #129271 | pBBR5pemIKpKan | addgene full sequence | sequence record 254982 | Addgene NGS Result
GGCTTCGCCCTGCGCGGTCGCTGCGCTCCCTTGCCAGCCCGTGGATATGTGGACGATGGCCGCGAGCGGC
CACCGGCTGGCTCGCTTCGCTCGGCCCGTGGACAACCCTGCTGGACAAGCTGATGGACAGGCTGCGCCTG
CCCACGAGCTTGACCACAGGGATTGCCCACCGGCTACCCAGCCTTCGACCACATACCCACCGGCTCCAAC
TGCGCGGCCTGCGGCCTTGCCCCATCAATTTTTTTAATTTTCTCTGGGGAAAAGCCTCCGGCCTGCGGCC
TGCGCGCTTCGCTTGCCGGTTGGACACCAAGTGGAAGGCGGGTCAAGGCTCGCGCAGCGACCGCGCAGCG
GCTTGGCCTTGACGCGCCTGGAACGACCCAAGCCTATGCGAGTGGGGGCAGTCGAAGGGCGAAGCCCGCC
CGCCTGCCCCCCGAGCCTCACGGCGGCGAGTGCGGGGGTTCCAAGGGGGCAGCGCCACCTTGGGCAAGGC
CGAAGGCCGCGCAGTCGATCAACAAGCCCCGGAGGGGCCACTTTTTGCCGGAGGGGGAGCCGCGCCGAAG
GCGTGGGGGAACCCCGCAGGGGTGCCCTTCTTTGGGCACCAAAGAACTAGATATAGGGCGAAATGCGAAA
GACTTAAAAATCAACAACTTAAAAAAGGGGGGTACGCAACAGCTCATTGCGGCACCCCCCGCAATAGCTC
ATTGCGTAGGTTAAAGAAAATCTGTAATTGACTGCCACTTTTACGCAACGCATAATTGTTGTCGCGCTGC
CGAAAAGTTGCAGCTGATTGCGCATGGTGCCGCAACCGTGCGGCACCCCTACCGCATGGAGATAAGCATG
GCCACGCAGTCCAGAGAAATCGGCATTCAAGCCAAGAACAAGCCCGGTCACTGGGTGCAAACGGAACGCA
AAGCGCATGAGGCGTGGGCCGGGCTTATTGCGAGGAAACCCACGGCGGCAATGCTGCTGCATCACCTCGT
GGCGCAGATGGGCCACCAGAACGCCGTGGTGGTCAGCCAGAAGACACTTTCCAAGCTCATCGGACGTTCT
TTGCGGACGGTCCAATACGCAGTCAAGGACTTGGTGGCCGAGCGCTGGATCTCCGTCGTGAAGCTCAACG
GCCCCGGCACCGTGTCGGCCTACGTGGTCAATGACCGCGTGGCGTGGGGCCAGCCCCGCGACCAGTTGCG
CCTGTCGGTGTTCAGTGCCGCCGTGGTGGTTGATCACGACGACCAGGACGAATCGCTGTTGGGGCATGGC
GACCTGCGCCGCATCCCGACCCTGTATCCGGGCGAGCAGCAACTACCGACCGGCCCCGGCGAGGAGCCGC
CCAGCCAGCCCGGCATTCCGGGCATGGAACCAGACCTGCCAGCCTTGACCGAAACGGAGGAATGGGAACG
GCGCGGGCAGCAGCGCCTGCCGATGCCCGATGAGCCGTGTTTTCTGGACGATGGCGAGCCGTTGGAGCCG
CCGACACGGGTCACGCTGCCGCGCCGGTAGCACTTGGGTTGCGCAGCAACCCGTAAGTGCGCTGTTCCAG
ACTATCGGCTGTAGCCGCCTCGCCGCCCTATACCTTGTCTGCCTCCCCGCGTTGCGTCGCGGTGCATGGA
GCCGGGCCACCTCGACCTGAATGGAAGCCGGCGGCACCTCGCTAACGGATTCACCGTTTTTATCAGGCTC
TGGGAGGCAGAATAAATGATCATATCGTCAATTATTACCTCCACGGGGAGAGCCTGAGCAAACTGGCCTC
AGGCATTTGAGAAGCACACGGTCACACTGCTTCCGGTAGTCAATAAACCGGTAAACCAGCAATAGACATA
AGCGGCTATTTAACGACCCTGCCCTGAACCGACGACCGGGTCGAATTTGCTTTCGAATTTCTGCCATTCA
TCCGCTTATTATCACTTATTCAGGCGTAGCAACCAGGCGTTTAAGGGCACCAATAACTGCCTTAAAAAAA
TTACGCCCCGCCCTGCCACTCATCGCAGTACGGCCTATTGGTTAAAAAATGAGCTGATTTAACAAAAATT
TAACGCGAATTTTAACAAAATATTAACGCTTACAATTTCCATTCGCCATTCAGGCTGCGCAACTGTTGGG
AAGGGCGATCGGTGCGGGCCTCTTCGCTATTACGCCAGCTGGCGAAAGGGGGATGTGCTGCAAGGCGATT
AAGTTGGGTAACGCCAGGGTTTTCCCAGTCACGACGTTGTAAAACGACGGCCAGTGAGCGCGCGTAATAC
GACTCACTATAGGGCGAATTGGAGCTCCCGGAATTGCCAGCTGGGGCGCCCTCTGGTAAGGTTGGGAAGC
CCTGCAAAGTAAACTGGATGGCTTTCTTGCCGCCAAGGATCTGATGGCGCAGGGGATCAAGATCTGATCA
AGAGACAGGATGAGGATCGTTTCGCTCTAGAACTAGTGGATCCCCCATCAACAAGTTTGTACAAAAAAGC
TGAACGAGAAACGTAAAATGATATAAATATCAATATATTAAATTAGATTTTGCATAAAAAACAGACTACA
TAATACTGTAAAACACAACATATCCAGTCACTATGGCGGCCGCATTAGGCACCCCAGGCTTTACACTTTA
TGCTTCCGGCTCGTATAATGTGTGGATTTTGAGTTAGGATCCGTCGAGATTTTCAGGAGCTAAGGAAGCT
AAAATGGAGAAAAAAATCACTGGATATACCACCGTTGATATATCCCAATGGCATCGTAAAGAACATTTTG
AGGCATTTCAGTCAGTTGCTCAATGTACCTATAACCAGACCGTTCAGCTGGATATTACGGCCTTTTTAAA
GACCGTAAAGAAAAATAAGCACAAGTTTTATCCGGCCTTTATTCACATTCTTGCCCGCCTGATGAATGCT
CATCCGGAATTCCGTATGGCAATGAAAGACGGTGAGCTGGTGATATGGGATAGTGTTCACCCTTGTTACA
CCGTTTTCCATGAGCAAACTGAAACGTTTTCATCGCTCTGGAGTGAATACCACGACGATTTCCGGCAGTT
TCTACACATATATTCGCAAGATGTGGCGTGTTACGGTGAAAACCTGGCCTATTTCCCTAAAGGGTTTATT
GAGAATATGTTTTTCGTCTCAGCCAATCCCTGGGTGAGTTTCACCAGTTTTGATTTAAACGTGGCCAATA
TGGACAACTTCTTCGCCCCCGTTTTCACCATGGGCAAATATTATACGCAAGGCGACAAGGTGCTGATGCC
GCTGGCGATTCAGGTTCATCATGCCGTTTGTGATGGCTTCCATGTCGGCAGAATGCTTAATGAATTACAA
CAGTACTGCGATGAGTGGCAGGGCGGGGCGTAAAGATCTGGATCCGGCTTACTAAAAGCCAGATAACAGT
ATGCGTATTTGCGCGCTGATTTTTGCGGTATAAGAATATATACTGATATGTATACCCGAAGTATGTCAAA
AAGAGGTATGCTATGAAGCAGCGTATTACAGTGACAGTTGACAGCGACAGCTATCAGTTGCTCAAGGCAT
ATATGATGTCAATATCTCCGGTCTGGTAAGCACAACCATGCAGAATGAAGCCCGTCGTCTGCGTGCCGAA
CGCTGGAAAGCGGAAAATCAGGAAGGGATGGCTGAGGTCGCCCGGTTTATTGAAATGAACGGCTCTTTTG
CTGACGAGAACAGGGGCTGGTGAAATGCAGTTTAAGGTTTACACCTATAAAAGAGAGAGCCGTTATCGTC
TGTTTGTGGATGTACAGAGTGATATTATTGACACGCCCGGGCGACGGATGGTGATCCCCCTGGCCAGTGC
ACGTCTGCTGTCAGATAAAGTCTCCCGTGAACTTTACCCGGTGGTGCATATCGGGGATGAAAGCTGGCGC
ATGATGACCACCGATATGGCCAGTGTGCCGGTCTCCGTTATCGGGGAAGAAGTGGCTGATCTCAGCCACC
GCGAAAATGACATCAAAAACGCCATTAACCTGATGTTCTGGGGAATATAAATGTCAGGCTCCCTTATACA
CAGCCAGTCTGCAGGTCGACCATAGTGACTGGATATGTTGTGTTTTACAGTATTATGTAGTCTGTTTTTT
ATGCAAAATCTAATTTAATATATTGATATTTATATCATTTTACGTTTCTCGTTCAGCTTTCTTGTACAAA
GTGGTTGATGGGCTGCAGGAATTCGATTTTCGCTATAAGCGTATAAATGGAGGAATTATATTATACTTTA
ATATAACTTAACGAAAGAAGCCCATCATGCACACCACAAACCTTCGTAAAGTCGGTGGATCGATCATGCT
GGCCGTTCCCCCCGCTTTCCTTGATCAGCTTCATCTTGAGGTCGGCGCAACGGTCGGCTTAGCCGTCACA
GACGGTCGTCTGGTCATTGAGCCAGTCCTACATCCTCAGTACACGCTGGATCAACTGCTGGCCGAAGCGG
AAGCCTCCGGGGCTTACCCGTTGCCGCCCGAGGAACGTGAATGGGTCGATGCTCCAGCAGTAGGACGCGA
ACTGATATGAAACGCGGCGATGTTTACATGGTCGATCTGGAGCCAACCGCCGGACACGAACAACGCGGTC
ACCGTCCGGTGGTTGTTATCTCCAGTGAGCGATTCAATCGGCTTACCTCTTGTCCGGTGATCCTTCCAAT
CACAAACGGCGGCGAGTTCGCCTCCCGCCTCGGGTTCGCTGTGGAATTACTAGGTACGATTACAACGGGC
GTCGTTCGATGTGATCAACCACGTGCGCTCGACTTACTCGCTCGCAATGCCCGCAAAGTGGAAAGCCTAC
CACCAAACATCTTGGCCGATGTCTTGGCAAAAGCTGTCACCATCTTCCAGTAATTTTTGGGGCAAGTTCA
GGCCACTGCAACCAATCACTAGTGAATTCGATATCAAGCTTATCGATACCGTCGACCTCGAGGGGGGGCC
CGGTACCCAGCTTTTGTTCCCTTTAGTGAGGGTTAATTGCGCGCTTGGCGTAATCATGGTCATAGCTGTT
TCCTGTGTGAAATTGTTATCCGCTCACAATTCCACACAACATACGAGCCGGAAGCATAAAGTGTAAAGCC
TGGGGTGCCTAATGAGTGAGCTAACTCACATTAATTGCGTTGCGCTCACTGCCCGCTTTCCAGTCGGGAA
ACCTGTCGTGCCAGCTGCATTAATGAATCGGCCAACGCGCGGGGAGAGGCGGTTTGCGTATTGGGCGCAT
GCATAAAAACTGTTGTAATTCATTAAGCATTCTGCCGACATGGAAGCCATCACAAACGGCATGATGAACC
TGAATCGCCAGCGGCATCAGCACCTTGTCGCCTTGCGTATAATATTTGCCCATGGACGCACACCGTGGAA
ACGGATGAAGGCACGAACCCAGTTGACATAAGCCTGTTCGGTTCGTAAACTGTAATGCAAGTAGCGTATG
CGCTCACGCAACTGGTCCAGAACCTTGACCGAACGCAGCGGTGGTAACGGCGCAGTGGCGGTTTTCATGG
CTTGTTATGACTGTTTTTTTGTACAGTCTATGCCTCGGGCATCCAAGCAGCAAGCGCGTTACGCCGTGGG
TCGATGTTTGATGTTATGGAGCAGCAACGATGTTACGCAGCAGCAACGATGTTACGCAGCAGGGCAGTCG
CCCTAAAACAAAGTTAGGTGGCTCAAGTATGGGCATCATTCGCACATGTAGGCTCGGCCCTGACCAAGTC
AAATCCATGCGGGCTGCTCTTGATCTTTTCGGTCGTGAGTTCGGAGACGTAGCCACCTACTCCCAACATC
AGCCGGACTCCGATTACCTCGGGAACTTGCTCCGTAGTAAGACATTCATCGCGCTTGCTGCCTTCGACCA
AGAAGCGGTTGTTGGCGCTCTCGCGGCTTACGTTCTGCCCAAGTTTGAGCAGCCGCGTAGTGAGATCTAT
ATCTATGATCTCGCAGTCTCCGGAGAGCACCGGAGGCAGGGCATTGCCACCGCGCTCATCAATCTCCTCA
AGCATGAGGCCAACGCGCTTGGTGCTTATGTGATCTACGTGCAAGCAGATTACGGTGACGATCCCGCAGT
GGCTCTCTATACAAAGTTGGGCATACGGGAAGAAGTGATGCACTTTGATATCGACCCAAGTACCGCCACC
TAACAATTCGTTCAAGCCGAGATCGGCTTCCCGGCCGCGGAGTTGTTCGGTAAATTGTCACAACGCCGCA
GGTGGCACTTTTCGGGGAAATGTGCGCGCCCGCGTTCCTGCTGGCGCTGGGCCTGTTTCTGGCGCTGGAC
TTCCCGCTGTTCCGTCAGCAGCTTTTCGCCCACGGCCTTGATGATCGCGGCGGCCTTGGCCTGCATATCC
CGATTCAACGGCCCCAGGGCGTCCAGAACGGGCTTCAGGCGCTCCCGAAGGTCTCGGGCCGTCTCTTGGG
CTTGATCGGCCTTCTTGCGCATCTCACGCGCTCCTGCGGCGGCCTGTAGGGCAGGCTCATACCCCTGCCG
AACCGCTTTTGTCAGCCGGTCGGCCACGGCTTCCGGCGTCTCAACGCGCTTTGAGATTCCCAGCTTTTCG
GCCAATCCCTGCGGTGCATAGGCGCGTGGCTCGACCGCTTGCGGGCTGATGGTGACGTGGCCCACTGGTG
GCCGCTCCAGGGCCTCGTAGAACGCCTGAATGCGCGTGTGACGTGCCTTGCTGCCCTCGATGCCCCGTTG
CAGCCCTAGATCGGCCACAGCGGCCGCAAACGTGGTCTGGTCGCGGGTCATCTGCGCTTTGTTGCCGATG
AACTCCTTGGCCGACAGCCTGCCGTCCTGCGTCAGCGGCACCACGAACGCGGTCATGTGCGGGCTGGTTT
CGTCACGGTGGATGCTGGCCGTCACGATGCGATCCGCCCCGTACTTGTCCGCCAGCCACTTGTGCGCCTT
CTCGAAGAACGCCGCCTGCTGTTCTTGGCTGGCCGACTTCCACCATTCCGGGCTGGCCGTCATGACGTAC
TCGACCGCCAACACAGCGTCCTTGCGCCGCTTCTCTGGCAGCAACTCGCGCAGTCGGCCCATCGCTTCAT
CGGTGCTGCTGGCCGCCCAGTGCTCGTTCTCTGGCGTCCTGCTGGCGTCAGCGTTGGGCGTCTCGCGCTC
GCGGTAGGCGTGCTTGAGACTGGCCGCCACGTTGCCCATTTTCGCCAGCTTCTTGCATCGCATGATCGCG
TATGCCGCCATGCCTGCCCCTCCCTTTTGGTGTCCAACCGGCTCGACGGGGGCAGCGCAAGGCGGTGCCT
CCGGCGGGCCACTCAATGCTTGAGTATACTCACTAGACTTTGCTTCGCAAAGTCGTGACCGCCTACGGCG
GCTGCGGCGCCCTACGGGCTTGCTCTCCG
Features (pLannotate 1.2.2; 28 found; start..end, strand, type, name):
     66..837     +  rep_origin     pBBR1 oriV: replication origin of the broad-host-range plasmid pBBR1 from Bordetella bronchiseptica; requires the pBBR1 Rep protein for replication
    838..1500    +  CDS            pBBR1 Rep: replication protein for the broad-host-range plasmid pBBR1 from Bordetella bronchiseptica
   1561..1630    +  CDS            TcR (fragment): tetracycline efflux protein; tet; confers resistance to tetracycline
   1960..1991    -  CDS            CmR (fragment): chloramphenicol acetyltransferase confers resistance to chloramphenicol
   1991..2068    +  rep_origin     M13 ori (fragment): M13 bacteriophage origin of replication; arrow indicates direction of (+) strand synthesis
   2072..2227    -  CDS            lacZα (fragment): LacZα fragment of β-galactosidase; lacZ fragment
   2235..2253    +  promoter       T7 promoter: promoter for bacteriophage T7 RNA polymerase
   2243..2374    +  CDS            tnpA (fragment): TN5P_ECOLX - Also known as tnp. Experimental evidence at protein level: Swiss-Prot protein existence level 1. Mediates transposition of transposon Tn5 by a 'cut and paste' mechanism. First, the monomeric transposase binds the 19 bp inverted DNA repeats flanking the transposon. Then, dimerization of the DNA- bound transposase creates a synaptic DNA complex. After nicking of the first DNA strand, excision of the transposon proceeds through a series of intermediates. The transposase then mediates the insertion of the transposon at a new site by strand transfer. The activity of the wild- type tran
   2403..2426    +  misc_feature   MCS (fragment): pBluescript multiple cloning site
   2431..2555    +  protein_bind   attR1: mutant version of attR; recombination site for the Gateway® LR reaction LR Clonase™
   2580..2610    +  promoter       lac UV5 promoter: E. coli lac promoter with an "up" mutation
   2634..2663    +  promoter       cat promoter (fragment): promoter of the E. coli cat gene encoding chloramphenicol acetyltransferase
   2664..3323    +  CDS            CmR: chloramphenicol acetyltransferase; cat; confers resistance to chloramphenicol
   3502..3660    +  CDS            ccdA (fragment): CCDA_ECO57 - Also known as H, letA. Experimental evidence at protein level: Swiss-Prot protein existence level 1. Antitoxin component of a type II toxin-antitoxin (TA) system which inhibits the post-segregational killing (PSK) of plasmid-free cells, also referred to as a plasmid addiction system. Binds to and blocks the activity of CcdB; will also remove bound CcdB protein from the CcdB-GyrA complex by forming a CcdA-CcdB complex, a process termed rejuvenation. Functions as a transcriptional corepressor for the ccdAB operon, repression also requires CcdB (By similarity). From Escherichia coli
   3665..3967    +  CDS            ccdB: CCDB_ECOLI - Also known as G, letB, letD. Experimental evidence at protein level: Swiss-Prot protein existence level 1. Toxic component of a type II toxin-antitoxin (TA) system, functioning in plasmid maintainence. Responsible for the post- segregational killing (PSK) of plasmid-free cells, also referred to as a plasmid addiction system. Half-life of over 2 hours. Cell killing by CcdB is accompanied by filamentation, defects in chromosome and plasmid segregation, defects in cell division, formation of anucleate cells, decreased DNA synthesis and plasmid loss. Interferes with the activity of DN
   4011..4135    -  protein_bind   attR2: mutant version of attR; recombination site for the Gateway® LR reaction LR Clonase™
   4140..4157    +  misc_feature   MCS (fragment): pBluescript multiple cloning site
   4227..4487    +  CDS            pemI: PEMI_ECOLX - Experimental evidence at protein level: Swiss-Prot protein existence level 1. Antitoxin component of a type II toxin-antitoxin (TA) system. Labile antitoxin that binds to its cognate PemK endoribonuclease toxin and neutralizes its activity. Responsible for the stable maintenance of the plasmid during cell division. Both PemI and PemK proteins bind to the promoter region of the pem operon to autoregulate their synthesis. From Escherichia coli.
   4472..4804    +  CDS            pemK (fragment): PEMK_ECOLX - Experimental evidence at protein level: Swiss-Prot protein existence level 1. Toxic component of a type II toxin-antitoxin (TA) system. Probably functions as an endoribonuclease. Responsible for the stable maintenance of the plasmid during cell division by postsegregational killing of plasmid-less daughter cells. Neutralized by coexpression with cognate antitoxin PemI. Both PemI and PemK proteins bind to the promoter region of the pem operon to autoregulate their synthesis. From Escherichia coli.
   4854..4907    +  misc_feature   MCS (fragment): pBluescript multiple cloning site
   4920..4938    -  promoter       T3 promoter: promoter for bacteriophage T3 RNA polymerase
   4983..4999    -  protein_bind   lac operator: The lac repressor binds to the lac operator to inhibit transcription in E. coli. This inhibition can be relieved by adding lactose or isopropyl-β-D-thiogalactopyranoside (IPTG). lac repressor encoded by lacI
   5007..5037    -  promoter       lac promoter: promoter for the E. coli lac operon
   5052..5073    -  protein_bind   CAP binding site: CAP binding activates transcription in the presence of cAMP. E. coli catabolite activator protein
   5086..5178    -  CDS            lacI (fragment): lac repressor; lacI; The lac repressor binds to the lac operator to inhibit transcription in E. coli. This inhibition can be relieved by adding lactose or isopropyl-β-D-thiogalactopyranoside (IPTG).
   5189..5305    -  CDS            CmR (fragment): chloramphenicol acetyltransferase; cat; confers resistance to chloramphenicol
   5343..5371    +  promoter       Pc promoter: intI1 (promoter lies within the coding sequence); class 1 integron promoter
   5560..6093    +  CDS            GmR: gentamycin acetyltransferase; aacC1; confers resistance to gentamycin
