[The description below was written by a language model from this plasmid's Addgene catalogue record and pLannotate feature annotations shown in this document.]
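Description:
pBBR5pemIKpKan is an empty Gateway destination vector for bacterial expression, built on the broad-host-range, low-copy backbone pBBR1-MCS5. Replication depends on the pBBR1 oriV together with its cognate Rep protein, a system originally from Bordetella bronchiseptica that functions in many Gram-negative hosts. Selection is by gentamicin, conferred by the aacC1 acetyltransferase gene, which lies downstream of a class 1 integron Pc promoter. Remnants of the pBluescript-type polylinker region (lacZα fragment, T7 and T3 promoters, lac promoter and operator) remain from the parent vector. The depositor and sequencing-verified records are both 7,309 nt and carry the same features, differing only in their start coordinate.

Three modifications were made to the backbone. The first is a Gateway cassette in which attR1 and attR2 flank a chloramphenicol resistance gene and the ccdB toxin gene. An LR reaction swaps a gene of interest from an entry clone into this position, and ccdB counterselects against unrecombined vector, which is why the empty plasmid must be kept in a ccdB-tolerant strain. The second is a constitutive promoter intended to drive the inserted gene. It is not annotated as a promoter in the feature table, but the plasmid name and a short Tn5-derived fragment just upstream of attR1 suggest a kanamycin resistance gene promoter. The third is the pemI/pemK type II toxin-antitoxin operon downstream of attR2. Cells that lose the plasmid lose the labile PemI antitoxin and are killed by the PemK endoribonuclease. This post-segregational killing keeps the plasmid in the population without antibiotic. The vector therefore suits constitutive gene expression or complementation in diverse bacteria where antibiotic selection cannot be applied.
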