Addgene plasmid #129271: pBBR5pemIKpKan
Purpose: (Empty Backbone) Broad host-range plasmid with toxin-antitoxin system for maintenance in the absence of antibiotic selection, and constitutive promoter
Depositing lab: Lindsey Burbank. Depositing organization: USDA ARS Parlier, Crop Diseases, Pests and Genetics Research Unit. Publication: Broad-Host-Range Plasmids for Constitutive and Inducible Gene Expression in the Absence of Antibiotic Selection. Burbank L, Wei W. Microbiol Resour Announc. 2019 Sep 5;8(36). pii: 8/36/e00769-19. doi: 10.1128/MRA.00769-19. PubMed 31488530.
Backbone
  Vector backbone: pBBR1-MCS5
  Modifications to backbone: pemI/pemK plasmid stability factor Gateway cloning cassette constitutive promoter
  Vector type: Bacterial Expression
Growth in bacteria
  Bacterial resistance: Gentamicin, 10 μg/mL
  Growth temperature: 37°C
  Growth strain: ccdB Survival
  Copy number: Low Copy
Gene/Insert
  Cloning method: Gateway Cloning
  Sequencing primers: 5′ see supplemental info for primer sequence; 3′ M13 rev
Terms and licenses: Academic/Nonprofit Terms; Industry Terms: Not Available to Industry
How to cite: pBBR5pemIKpKan was a gift from Lindsey Burbank (Addgene plasmid # 129271 ; http://n2t.net/addgene:129271 ; RRID:Addgene_129271)
